>Addgene plasmid #139612 | PTPRA_C433S-SHC | addgene full sequence | sequence record 308757 | Addgene NGS Result
GACATTGATTATTGACTAGTTATTAATAGTAATCAATTACGGGGTCATTAGTTCATAGCCCATATATGGA
GTTCCGCGTTACATAACTTACGGTAAATGGCCCGCCTGGCTGACCGCCCAACGACCCCCGCCCATTGACG
TCAATAATGACGTATGTTCCCATAGTAACGCCAATAGGGACTTTCCATTGACGTCAATGGGTGGAGTATT
TACGGTAAACTGCCCACTTGGCAGTACATCAAGTGTATCATATGCCAAGTACGCCCCCTATTGACGTCAA
TGACGGTAAATGGCCCGCCTGGCATTATGCCCAGTACATGACCTTATGGGACTTTCCTACTTGGCAGTAC
ATCTACGTATTAGTCATCGCTATTACCATGGTGATGCGGTTTTGGCAGTACATCAATGGGCGTGGATAGC
GGTTTGACTCACGGGGATTTCCAAGTCTCCACCCCATTGACGTCAATGGGAGTTTGTTTTGGCACCAAAA
TCAACGGGACTTTCCAAAATGTCGTAACAACTCCGCCCCATTGACGCAAATGGGCGGTAGGCGTGTACGG
TGGGAGGTCTATATAAGCAGAGCTCTCCCTATCAGTGATAGAGATCTCCCTATCAGTGATAGAGATCGTC
GACGAGCTCGTTTAGTGAACCGTCAGATCGCCTGGAGACGCCATCCACGCTGTTTTGACCTCCATAGAAG
ACACCGGGACCGATCCAGCCTCCGGACTCTAGCGTTTAAACTTAAGCTTGGTACCGAGCTCGGATCCACT
AGTCCAGTGTGGTGGAATTCTGCAGATATCAACAAGTTTGTACAAAAAAGCAGGCTCCACCATGGATTCC
TGGTTCATTCTTGTTCTGCTCGGCAGTGGTCTGATATGTGTCAGTGCCAACAATGCTACCACAGTTGCAC
CTTCTGTAGGAATTACAAGATTAATTAACTCATCAACGGCAGAACCAGTTAAAGAAGAGGCCAAAACTTC
AAATCCAACTTCTTCACTAACTTCTCTTTCTGTGGCACCAACATTCAGCCCAAATATAACTCTGGGACCC
ACCTATTTAACCACTGTCAATTCTTCAGACTCTGACAATGGGACCACAAGAACAGCAAGCACCAATTCTA
TAGGCATTACAATTTCACCAAATGGAACGTGGCTTCCAGATAACCAGTTCACGGATGCCAGAACAGAACC
CTGGGAGGGGAATTCCAGCACCGCAGCAACCACTCCAGAAACTTTCCCTCCTTCAGATGAGACACCAATT
ATTGCGGTGATGGTGGCCCTGTCCTCTCTGCTAGTGATCGTGTTTATTATCATAGTTTTGTACATGTTAA
GGTTTAAGAAATACAAGCAAGCTGGGAGCCATTCCAATTCTTTCCGCTTATCCAACGGCCGCACTGAGGA
TGTGGAGCCCCAGAGTGTGCCACTTCTGGCCAGATCCCCAAGCACCAACAGGAAATACCCACCCCTGCCC
GTGGACAAGCTGGAAGAGGAAATTAACCGGAGAATGGCAGACGACAATAAGCTCTTCAGGGAGGAATTCA
ACGCTCTCCCTGCATGTCCTATCCAGGCCACCTGTGAGGCTGCTTCCAAGGAGGAAAACAAGGAAAAAAA
TCGATATGTAAACATCTTGCCTTATGACCACTCTAGAGTCCACCTGACACCGGTTGAAGGGGTTCCAGAT
TCTGATTACATCAATGCTTCATTCATCAACGGTTACCAAGAAAAGAACAAATTCATTGCTGCACAAGGAC
CAAAAGAAGAAACGGTGAATGATTTCTGGCGGATGATCTGGGAACAAAACACAGCCACCATCGTCATGGT
TACCAACCTGAAGGAGAGAAAGGAGTGCAAGTGCGCCCAGTACTGGCCAGACCAAGGCTGCTGGACCTAT
GGGAATATTCGGGTGTCTGTAGAGGATGTGACTGTCCTGGTGGACTACACAGTACGGAAGTTCTGCATCC
AGCAGGTGGGCGACATGACCAACAGAAAGCCACAGCGCCTCATCACTCAGTTCCACTTTACCAGCTGGCC
AGACTTTGGGGTGCCTTTTACCCCGATCGGCATGCTCAAGTTCCTCAAGAAGGTGAAGGCCTGTAACCCT
CAGTATGCAGGGGCCATCGTGGTCCACTCCAGTGCAGGTGTAGGGCGTACAGGTACCTTTGTCGTCATTG
ATGCCATGCTGGACATGATGCATACAGAACGGAAGGTGGACGTGTATGGCTTTGTGAGCCGGATCCGGGC
ACAGCGCTGCCAGATGGTGCAAACCGATATGCAGTATGTCTTCATATACCAAGCCCTTCTGGAGCATTAT
CTCTATGGAGATACAGAACTGGAAGTGACCTCTCTAGAAACCCACCTGCAGAAAATTTACAACAAAATCC
CAGGGACCAGCAACAATGGATTAGAGGAGGAGTTTAAGAAGTTAACATCAATCAAAATCCAGAATGACAA
GATGCGGACTGGAAACCTTCCAGCCAACATGAAGAAGAACCGTGTTTTACAGATCATTCCATATGAATTC
AACAGAGTGATCATTCCAGTTAAGCGGGGCGAAGAGAATACAGACTATGTGAACGCATCCTTTATTGATG
GCTACCGGCAGAAGGACTCCTATATCGCCAGCCAGGGCCCTCTTCTCCACACAATTGAGGACTTCTGGCG
AATGATCTGGGAGTGGAAATCCTGCTCTATCGTGATGCTAACAGAACTGGAGGAGAGAGGCCAGGAGAAG
TGTGCCCAGTACTGGCCATCTGATGGACTGGTGTCCTATGGAGATATTACAGTGGAACTGAAGAAGGAGG
AGGAATGTGAGAGCTACACCGTCCGAGACCTCCTGGTCACCAACACCAGGGAGAATAAGAGCCGGCAGAT
CCGGCAGTTCCACTTCCATGGCTGGCCTGAAGTGGGCATCCCCAGTGACGGAAAGGGCATGATCAGCATC
ATCGCCGCCGTGCAGAAGCAGCAGCAGCAGTCAGGGAACCACCCCATCACCGTGCACTGCAGCGCCGGGG
CAGGAAGGACGGGGACCTTCTGTGCCCTGAGCACCGTCCTGGAGCGTGTGAAAGCAGAGGGGATTTTGGA
TGTCTTCCAGACTGTCAAGAGCCTGCGGCTACAGAGGCCACACATGGTCCAGACACTGGAACAGTATGAG
TTCTGCTACAAGGTGGTGCAGGAGTATATTGATGCATTCTCAGATTATGCCAACTTCAAGTTGGACCCAG
CTTTCTTGTACAAAGTGGTTGATATCAAGGCCGCCGACATCACCAGCCTGTACAAGAAAGTGGGGTGGAG
CCATCCCCAGTTCGAGAAGGGCGGAGGATCTGGCGGCGGAAGCGGCGGAGGAAGCTGGTCCCACCCTCAG
TTTGAGAAAGGCACCGAGCTGGGCAGCACCATGGCCAGCTACCCCTACGACGTGCCCGACTACGCCTGAT
GACTCGAGTCTAGAGGGCCCGTTTAAACCCGCTGATCAGCCTCGACTGTGCCTTCTAGTTGCCAGCCATC
TGTTGTTTGCCCCTCCCCCGTGCCTTCCTTGACCCTGGAAGGTGCCACTCCCACTGTCCTTTCCTAATAA
AATGAGGAAATTGCATCGCATTGTCTGAGTAGGTGTCATTCTATTCTGGGGGGTGGGGTGGGGCAGGACA
GCAAGGGGGAGGATTGGGAAGACAATAGCAGGCATGCTGGGGATGCGGTGGGCTCTATGGCTTCTGAGGC
GGAAAGAACCAGCTGGGGCTCTAGGGGGTATCCCC
[124 nt withheld, positions 3746-3869]
C
[91 nt withheld, positions 3871-3961]
AGGGTGATGGTTCACGTACCTAGAAGTTCCTATTCCGAAGTTCCTATTCTCTAGAAAGTATAGGAACTTC
CTTGGCCAAAAAGCCTGAACTCACCGCGACGTCTGTCGAGAAGTTTCTGATCGAAAAGTTCGACAGCGTC
TCCGACCTGATGCAGCTCTCGGAGGGCGAAGAATCTCGTGCTTTCAGCTTCGATGTAGGAGGGCGTGGAT
ATGTCCTGCGGGTAAATAGCTGCGCCGATGGTTTCTACAAAGATCGTTATGTTTATCGGCACTTTGCATC
GGCCGCGCTCCCGATTCCGGAAGTGCTTGACATTGGGGAATTCAGCGAGAGCCTGACCTATTGCATCTCC
CGCCGTGCACAGGGTGTCACGTTGCAAGACCTGCCTGAAACCGAACTGCCCGCTGTTCTGCAGCCGGTCG
CGGAGGCCATGGATGCGATCGCTGCGGCCGATCTTAGCCAGACGAGCGGGTTCGGCCCATTCGGACCGCA
AGGAATCGGTCAATACACTACATGGCGTGATTTCATATGCGCGATTGCTGATCCCCATGTGTATCACTGG
CAAACTGTGATGGACGACACCGTCAGTGCGTCCGTCGCGCAGGCTCTCGATGAGCTGATGCTTTGGGCCG
AGGACTGCCCCGAAGTCCGGCACCTCGTGCACGCGGATTTCGGCTCCAACAATGTCCTGACGGACAATGG
CCGCATAACAGCGGTCATTGACTGGAGCGAGGCGATGTTCGGGGATTCCCAATACGAGGTCGCCAACATC
TTCTTCTGGAGGCCGTGGTTGGCTTGTATGGAGCAGCAGACGCGCTACTTCGAGCGGAGGCATCCGGAGC
TTGCAGGATCGCCGCGGCTCCGGGCGTATATGCTCCGCATTGGTCTTGACCAACTCTATCAGAGCTTGGT
TGACGGCAATTTCGATGATGCAGCTTGGGCGCAGGGTCGATGCGACGCAATCGTCCGATCCGGAGCCGGG
ACTGTCGGGCGTACACAAATCGCCCGCAGAAGCGCGGCCGTCTGGACCGATGGCTGTGTAGAAGTACTCG
CCGATAGTGGAAACCGACGCCCCAGCACTCGTCCGAGGGCAAAGGAATAGCACGTACTACGAGATTTCGA
TTCCACCGCCGCCTTCTATGAAAGGTTGGGCTTCGGAATCGTTTTCCGGGACGCCGGCTGGATGATCCTC
CAGCGCGGGGATCTCATGCTGGAGTTCTTCGCCCACCCCAACTTGTTTATTGCAGCTTATAATGGTTACA
AATAAAGCAATAGCATCACAAATTTCACAAATAAAGCATTTTTTTCACTGCATTCTAGTTGTGGTTTGTC
CAAACTCATCAATGTATCTTATCATGTCTGTATACCGTCGACCTCTAGCTAGAGCTTGGCGTAATCATGG
TCATAGCTGTTTCCTGTGTGAAATTGTTATCCGCTCACAATTCCACACAACATACGAGCCGGAAGCATAA
AGTGTAAAGCCTGGGGTGCCTAATGAGTGAGCTAACTCACATTAATTGCGTTGCGCTCACTGCCCGCTTT
CCAGTCGGGAAACCTGTCGTGCCAGCTGCATTAATGAATCGGCCAACGCGCGGGGAGAGGCGGTTTGCGT
ATTGGGCGCTCTTCCGCTTCCTCGCTCACTGACTCGCTGCGCTCGGTCGTTCGGCTGCGGCGAGCGGTAT
CAGCTCACTCAAAGGCGGTAATACGGTTATCCACAGAATCAGGGGATAACGCAGGAAAGAACATGTGAGC
AAAAGGCCAGCAAAAGGCCAGGAACCGTAAAAAGGCCGCGTTGCTGGCGTTTTTCCATAGGCTCCGCCCC
CCTGACGAGCATCACAAAAATCGACGCTCAAGTCAGAGGTGGCGAAACCCGACAGGACTATAAAGATACC
AGGCGTTTCCCCCTGGAAGCTCCCTCGTGCGCTCTCCTGTTCCGACCCTGCCGCTTACCGGATACCTGTC
CGCCTTTCTCCCTTCGGGAAGCGTGGCGCTTTCTCATAGCTCACGCTGTAGGTATCTCAGTTCGGTGTAG
GTCGTTCGCTCCAAGCTGGGCTGTGTGCACGAACCCCCCGTTCAGCCCGACCGCTGCGCCTTATCCGGTA
ACTATCGTCTTGAGTCCAACCCGGTAAGACACGACTTATCGCCACTGGCAGCAGCCACTGGTAACAGGAT
TAGCAGAGCGAGGTATGTAGGCGGTGCTACAGAGTTCTTGAAGTGGTGGCCTAACTACGGCTACACTAGA
AGAACAGTATTTGGTATCTGCGCTCTGCTGAAGCCAGTTACCTTCGGAAAAAGAGTTGGTAGCTCTTGAT
CCGGCAAACAAACCACCGCTGGTAGCGGTGGTTTTTTTGTTTGCAAGCAGCAGATTACGCGCAGAAAAAA
AGGATCTCAAGAAGATCCTTTGATCTTTTCTACGGGGTCTGACGCTCAGTGGAACGAAAACTCACGTTAA
GGGATTTTGGTCATGAGATTATCAAAAAGGATCTTCACCTAGATCCTTTTAAATTAAAAATGAAGTTTTA
AATCAATCTAAAGTATATATGAGTAAACTTGGTCTGACAGTTACCAATGCTTAATCAGTGAGGCACCTAT
CTCAGCGATCTGTCTATTTCGTTCATCCATAGTTGCCTGACTCCCCGTCGTGTAGATAACTACGATACGG
GAGGGCTTACCATCTGGCCCCAGTGCTGCAATGATACCGCGAGACCCACGCTCACCGGCTCCAGATTTAT
CAGCAATAAACCAGCCAGCCGGAAGGGCCGAGCGCAGAAGTGGTCCTGCAACTTTATCCGCCTCCATCCA
GTCTATTAATTGTTGCCGGGAAGCTAGAGTAAGTAGTTCGCCAGTTAATAGTTTGCGCAACGTTGTTGCC
ATTGCTACAGGCATCGTGGTGTCACGCTCGTCGTTTGGTATGGCTTCATTCAGCTCCGGTTCCCAACGAT
CAAGGCGAGTTACATGATCCCCCATGTTGTGCAAAAAAGCGGTTAGCTCCTTCGGTCCTCCGATCGTTGT
CAGAAGTAAGTTGGCCGCAGTGTTATCACTCATGGTTATGGCAGCACTGCATAATTCTCTTACTGTCATG
CCATCCGTAAGATGCTTTTCTGTGACTGGTGAGTACTCAACCAAGTCATTCTGAGAATAGTGTATGCGGC
GACCGAGTTGCTCTTGCCCGGCGTCAATACGGGATAATACCGCGCCACATAGCAGAACTTTAAAAGTGCT
CATCATTGGAAAACGTTCTTCGGGGCGAAAACTCTCAAGGATCTTACCGCTGTTGAGATCCAGTTCGATG
TAACCCACTCGTGCACCCAACTGATCTTCAGCATCTTTTACTTTCACCAGCGTTTCTGGGTGAGCAAAAA
CAGGAAGGCAAAATGCCGCAAAAAAGGGAATAAGGGCGACACGGAAATGTTGAATACTCATACTCTTCCT
TTTTCAATATTATTGAAGCATTTATCAGGGTTATTGTCTCATGAGCGGATACATATTTGAATGTATTTAG
AAAAATAAACAAATAGGGGTTCCGCGCACATTTCCCCGAAAAGTGCCACCTGACGTCGACGGATCGGGAG
ATCTCCCGATCCCCTATGGTGCACTCTCAGTACAATCTGCTCTGATGCCGCATAGTTAAGCCAGTATCTG
CTCCCTGCTTGTGTGTTGGAGGTCGCTGAGTAGTGCGCGAGCAAAATTTAAGCTACAACAAGGCAAGGCT
TGACCGACAATTGCATGAAGAATCTGCTTAGGGTTAGGCGTTTTGCGCTGCTTCGCGATGTACGGGCCAG
ATATACGCGTT
Features (pLannotate 1.2.2; 23 found; start..end, strand, type, name):
      1..380     +  enhancer       CMV enhancer: human cytomegalovirus immediate early enhancer
    381..584     +  promoter       CMV promoter: human cytomegalovirus (CMV) immediate early promoter
    586..605     +  promoter       PLtetO-1 promoter (fragment): modified phage lambda PL promoter with tet operator sites (Lutz and Bujard, 1997)
    607..626     +  promoter       PLtetO-1 promoter (fragment): modified phage lambda PL promoter with tet operator sites (Lutz and Bujard, 1997)
    634..667     +  promoter       TRE3GV promoter (fragment): 3rd-generation Tet-responsive promoter that can be activated by binding of Tet-On® 3G, optimized for retroviral and lentiviral vectors
    802..826     +  protein_bind   attB1: mutant version of attB; recombination site for the Gateway® BP reaction BP Clonase™
    832..3210    +  CDS            PTPRA: PTPRA_HUMAN - Also known as PTPA, PTPRL2. Experimental evidence at protein level: Swiss-Prot protein existence level 1. Tyrosine protein phosphatase which is involved in integrin- mediated focal adhesion formation (By similarity). Following integrin engagement, specifically recruits BCAR3, BCAR1 and CRK to focal adhesions thereby promoting SRC-mediated phosphorylation of BRAC1 and the subsequent activation of PAK and small GTPase RAC1 and CDC42 (By similarity). From Homo sapiens (Human).
   3215..3239    -  protein_bind   attB2: mutant version of attB; recombination site for the Gateway® BP reaction BP Clonase™
   3476..3700    +  polyA_signal   bGH poly(A) signal: bovine growth hormone polyadenylation signal
   3704..3725    +  promoter       SV40 promoter (fragment): SV40 enhancer and early promoter
   3746..3979    +  rep_origin     f1 ori (fragment) (sequence partly withheld): f1 bacteriophage origin of replication; arrow indicates direction of (+) strand synthesis
   3984..4031    +  protein_bind   FRT: FLP-mediated recombination occurs in the 8-bp core sequence TCTAGAAA (Turan and Bode, 2011). FLP recombinase from the Saccharomyces cerevisiae 2μ plasmid
   4039..5061    +  CDS            HygR: aminoglycoside phosphotransferase from E. coli; aph(4)-Ia; confers resistance to hygromycin
   5071..5196    +  CDS            ble (fragment): BLE_KLEPN - Experimental evidence at protein level: Swiss-Prot protein existence level 1. Binding protein with a strong affinity to the bleomycin family of antibiotics. Binds to CL990; an antimitotic-antibiotic compound. From Klebsiella pneumoniae.
   5191..5312    +  polyA_signal   SV40 poly(A) signal: SV40 polyadenylation signal
   5385..5401    -  protein_bind   lac operator: The lac repressor binds to the lac operator to inhibit transcription in E. coli. This inhibition can be relieved by adding lactose or isopropyl-β-D-thiogalactopyranoside (IPTG). lac repressor encoded by lacI
   5409..5439    -  promoter       lac promoter: promoter for the E. coli lac operon
   5454..5475    -  protein_bind   CAP binding site: CAP binding activates transcription in the presence of cAMP. E. coli catabolite activator protein
   5488..5580    -  CDS            lacI (fragment): lac repressor; lacI; The lac repressor binds to the lac operator to inhibit transcription in E. coli. This inhibition can be relieved by adding lactose or isopropyl-β-D-thiogalactopyranoside (IPTG).
   5763..6351    -  rep_origin     ori: high-copy-number ColE1/pMB1/pBR322/pUC origin of replication
   6522..7382    -  CDS            AmpR: β-lactamase; bla; confers resistance to ampicillin, carbenicillin, and related antibiotics
   7383..7487    -  promoter       AmpR promoter: bla
   7546..7598    -  misc_feature   bom (fragment): basis of mobility region from pBR322
