[The description below was written by a language model from this plasmid's Addgene catalogue record and pLannotate feature annotations shown in this document.]
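Description:
PTPRA_C433S-SHC is a mammalian expression plasmid built on the pcDNA5/FRT/TO backbone. It carries human PTPRA (receptor-type protein tyrosine phosphatase alpha) with a C433S substitution. The coding sequence was introduced by Gateway cloning and lies between attB1 and attB2 sites. According to the catalogue entry, it is fused at its C terminus to a backbone-encoded StrepIII-HA tag. The feature table does not annotate this tag, but there is an unannotated stretch between attB2 and the bovine growth hormone polyadenylation signal where it would be expected to sit. Expression is driven by the CMV enhancer and promoter, followed by short tet operator matches. This fits the "TO" design of the backbone, in which transcription is repressed in cells expressing the Tet repressor and induced by tetracycline or doxycycline.

Downstream of the expression cassette is an FRT site directly preceding a hygromycin resistance gene and an SV40 poly(A) signal. No full promoter is annotated in front of this gene. In Flp-In-type systems, FLP-mediated recombination places the plasmid at a genomic FRT site, where a resident promoter activates hygromycin resistance. This allows selection of isogenic, single-copy stable lines. In bacteria the plasmid is maintained at high copy through a ColE1/pUC-type origin and selected with ampicillin via the bla gene. The fragments of f1 ori, lac elements and ble are backbone remnants.

The stated purpose is StrepIII-HA-tagged gene expression, so the tag would allow Strep-based affinity capture and HA detection of the phosphatase. The record does not state the functional consequence of the C433S change. The associated publication concerns PTPRA regulation of GDNF-dependent RET signalling.
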