Addgene plasmid #139612: PTPRA_C433S-SHC
Purpose: StrepIII-HA-tagged gene expression
Depositing lab: Markku Varjosalo. Depositing organization: University of Helsinki. Publication: PTPRA Phosphatase Regulates GDNF-Dependent RET Signaling and Inhibits the RET Mutant MEN2A Oncogenic Potential. Yadav L, Pietila E, Ohman T, Liu X, Mahato AK, Sidorova Y, Lehti K, Saarma M, Varjosalo M. iScience. 2020 Feb 21;23(2):100871. doi: 10.1016/j.isci.2020.100871. Epub 2020 Jan 31. PubMed 32062451.
Backbone
  Vector backbone: pcDNA5/FRT/TO
  Vector type: Mammalian Expression
  Selectable markers: Hygromycin
Growth in bacteria
  Bacterial resistance: Ampicillin, 100 μg/mL
  Growth temperature: 37°C
  Growth strain: DH5alpha
  Copy number: High Copy
Gene/Insert
  Gene/Insert name: PTPRA_C433S
  Species: H. sapiens (human)
  Mutation: C433S
  Entrez Gene: PTPRA (a.k.a. HEPTP, HLPR, HPTPA, HPTPalpha, LRP, PTPA, PTPRL2, R-PTP-alpha, RPTPA)
  Promoter: CMV
  Tag / fusion protein: StrepIII-HA (C terminal on backbone)
  Cloning method: Gateway Cloning
  Sequencing primers: 5′ CMV forward; 3′ BGH reverse
Terms and licenses: Academic/Nonprofit Terms; Industry Terms: Not Available to Industry
How to cite: PTPRA_C433S-SHC was a gift from Markku Varjosalo (Addgene plasmid # 139612 ; http://n2t.net/addgene:139612 ; RRID:Addgene_139612)
